Addgene plasmid #196740: pGG-PIP02
Purpose: Contains PEP2 promoter
Depositing lab: Marc Somssich. Depositing organization: University of Melbourne. Publication: Resolving spatially distinct phytohormone response zones in Arabidopsis thaliana roots colonized by Fusarium oxysporum. Calabria J, Wang L, Rast-Somssich MI, Chen HW, Watt M, Persson S, Andersen TG, Idnurm A, Somssich M. J Exp Bot. 2025 Jan 17:erae516. doi: 10.1093/jxb/erae516. PubMed 39823275.
Backbone
  Vector backbone: pGGA000
  Total vector size (bp): 3456
  Vector type: GreenGate (GG) Entry Vector
Growth in bacteria
  Bacterial resistance: Ampicillin, 100 μg/mL
  Growth temperature: 37°C
  Growth strain: DH5alpha
  Copy number: High Copy
Gene/Insert
  Gene/Insert name: PLANT ELICITOR PEPTIDE 2 (alt names: PEP2; AT5G64890; PROPEP2)
  Species: A. thaliana (mustard weed)
  Entrez Gene: PROPEP2 (a.k.a. AT5G64890, MXK3.12, MXK3_12, elicitor peptide 2 precursor)
Terms and licenses: Academic/Nonprofit Terms; Industry Terms: Not Available to Industry
Depositor comments: Please visit https://doi.org/10.1101/2022.12.20.521292 for bioRxiv preprint.
How to cite: pGG-PIP02 was a gift from Marc Somssich (Addgene plasmid # 196740 ; http://n2t.net/addgene:196740 ; RRID:Addgene_196740)
