[The description below was written by a language model from this plasmid's Addgene catalogue record and pLannotate feature annotations shown in this document.]
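Description:
pGG-PIP02 is a GreenGate entry vector built on the pGGA000 backbone, the module position used in the GreenGate Golden Gate-style cloning system for plant promoters. It is a small plasmid of about 3.46 kb. It is propagated in E. coli at high copy number from a ColE1/pUC-type origin of replication and selected with ampicillin through a β-lactamase (AmpR) gene driven by its native bla promoter. It is a cloning intermediate rather than a plant transformation vector, and the feature table shows no plant selection marker, T-DNA borders or reporter.

The payload is the promoter of the Arabidopsis thaliana gene PLANT ELICITOR PEPTIDE 2 (PROPEP2, AT5G64890), which encodes the precursor of an endogenous elicitor peptide. The automated annotation does not label this insert. It most likely occupies the unannotated stretch of roughly 800 bp between the SP6 and T7 phage promoters, which flank the cloning site and face inward. The exact promoter boundaries and the type IIS sites and overhangs used for assembly are not given in the record. The other annotated elements are the CAP binding site, lac promoter and operator, and fragments of lacI, lacZα, bom and rop. All of these are remnants of the parental cloning backbone and have no role in the module's function.

The plasmid's purpose is to supply the PEP2 promoter as a reusable part. In a GreenGate reaction it can be combined with other entry modules, such as coding sequences, tags, terminators and resistance cassettes, in a destination vector to make plant expression or reporter constructs. The associated publication examines spatially distinct phytohormone response zones in Arabidopsis roots colonized by Fusarium oxysporum, which is consistent with the promoter being used to drive transcriptional reporters in roots.
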