Features (pLannotate 1.2.2; 12 found; start..end, strand, type, name):
     96..200     +  promoter       AmpR promoter: bla
    201..1061    +  CDS            AmpR: β-lactamase; bla; confers resistance to ampicillin, carbenicillin, and related antibiotics
   1232..1820    +  rep_origin     ori: high-copy-number ColE1/pMB1/pBR322/pUC origin of replication
   2003..2095    +  CDS            lacI (fragment): lac repressor; lacI; The lac repressor binds to the lac operator to inhibit transcription in E. coli. This inhibition can be relieved by adding lactose or isopropyl-β-D-thiogalactopyranoside (IPTG).
   2108..2129    +  protein_bind   CAP binding site: CAP binding activates transcription in the presence of cAMP. E. coli catabolite activator protein
   2144..2174    +  promoter       lac promoter: promoter for the E. coli lac operon
   2182..2198    +  protein_bind   lac operator: The lac repressor binds to the lac operator to inhibit transcription in E. coli. This inhibition can be relieved by adding lactose or isopropyl-β-D-thiogalactopyranoside (IPTG). lac repressor encoded by lacI
   2212..2230    +  promoter       SP6 promoter: promoter for bacteriophage SP6 RNA polymerase
   3042..3060    -  promoter       T7 promoter: promoter for bacteriophage T7 RNA polymerase
   3062..3214    +  CDS            lacZα (fragment): LacZα fragment of β-galactosidase; lacZ fragment
   3220..3319    -  misc_feature   bom (fragment): basis of mobility region from pBR322
   3421..1       -  CDS            rop (fragment) (across the origin): Rop protein, which maintains plasmids at low copy number; rop
>Addgene plasmid #196740 | pGG-PIP02 | addgene full sequence | sequence record 395626 | Addgene NGS Result
GACGAAAGGGCCTCGTGATACGCCTATTTTTATAGGTTAATGTCATGATAATAATGGTTTCTTAGACGTC
AGGTGGCACTTTTCGGGGAAATGTGCGCGGAACCCCTATTTGTTTATTTTTCTAAATACATTCAAATATG
TATCCGCTCATGAGACAATAACCCTGATAAATGCTTCAATAATATTGAAAAAGGAAGAGTATGAGTATTC
AACATTTCCGTGTCGCCCTTATTCCCTTTTTTGCGGCATTTTGCCTTCCTGTTTTTGCTCACCCAGAAAC
GCTGGTGAAAGTAAAAGATGCTGAAGATCAGTTGGGTGCACGAGTGGGTTACATCGAACTGGATCTCAAC
AGCGGTAAGATCCTTGAGAGTTTTCGCCCCGAAGAACGTTTTCCAATGATGAGCACTTTTAAAGTTCTGC
TATGTGGCGCGGTATTATCCCGTATTGACGCCGGGCAAGAGCAACTCGGTCGCCGCATACACTATTCTCA
GAATGACTTGGTTGAGTACTCACCAGTCACAGAAAAGCATCTTACGGATGGCATGACAGTAAGAGAATTA
TGCAGTGCTGCCATAACCATGAGTGATAACACTGCGGCCAACTTACTTCTGACAACGATCGGAGGACCGA
AGGAGCTAACCGCTTTTTTGCACAACATGGGGGATCATGTAACTCGCCTTGATCGTTGGGAACCGGAGCT
GAATGAAGCCATACCAAACGACGAGCGTGACACCACGATGCCTGTAGCAATGGCAACAACGTTGCGCAAA
CTATTAACTGGCGAACTACTTACTCTAGCTTCCCGGCAACAATTAATAGACTGGATGGAGGCGGATAAAG
TTGCAGGACCACTTCTGCGCTCGGCCCTTCCGGCTGGCTGGTTTATTGCTGATAAATCTGGAGCCGGTGA
GCGTGGCTCTCGAGGTATCATTGCAGCACTGGGGCCAGATGGTAAGCCCTCCCGTATCGTAGTTATCTAC
ACGACGGGGAGTCAGGCAACTATGGATGAACGAAATAGACAGATCGCTGAGATAGGTGCCTCACTGATTA
AGCATTGGTAACTGTCAGACCAAGTTTACTCATATATACTTTAGATTGATTTAAAACTTCATTTTTAATT
TAAAAGGATCTAGGTGAAGATCCTTTTTGATAATCTCATGACCAAAATCCCTTAACGTGAGTTTTCGTTC
CACTGAGCGTCAGACCCCGTAGAAAAGATCAAAGGATCTTCTTGAGATCCTTTTTTTCTGCGCGTAATCT
GCTGCTTGCAAACAAAAAAACCACCGCTACCAGCGGTGGTTTGTTTGCCGGATCAAGAGCTACCAACTCT
TTTTCCGAAGGTAACTGGCTTCAGCAGAGCGCAGATACCAAATACTGTTCTTCTAGTGTAGCCGTAGTTA
GGCCACCACTTCAAGAACTCTGTAGCACCGCCTACATACCTCGCTCTGCTAATCCTGTTACCAGTGGCTG
CTGCCAGTGGCGATAAGTCGTGTCTTACCGGGTTGGACTCAAGACGATAGTTACCGGATAAGGCGCAGCG
GTCGGGCTGAACGGGGGGTTCGTGCACACAGCCCAGCTTGGAGCGAACGACCTACACCGAACTGAGATAC
CTACAGCGTGAGCTATGAGAAAGCGCCACGCTTCCCGAAGGGAGAAAGGCGGACAGGTATCCGGTAAGCG
GCAGGGTCGGAACAGGAGAGCGCACGAGGGAGCTTCCAGGGGGAAACGCCTGGTATCTTTATAGTCCTGT
CGGGTTTCGCCACCTCTGACTTGAGCGTCGATTTTTGTGATGCTCGTCAGGGGGGCGGAGCCTATGGAAA
AACGCCAGCAACGCGGCCTTTTTACGGTTCCTGGCCTTTTGCTGGCCTTTTGCTCACATGTTCTTTCCTG
CGTTATCCCCTGATTCTGTGGATAACCGTATTACCGCCTTTGAGTGAGCTGATACCGCTCGCCGCAGCCG
AACGACCGAGCGCAGCGAGTCAGTGAGCGAGGAAGCGGAAGAGCGCCCAATACGCAAACCGCCTCTCCCC
GCGCGTTGGCCGATTCATTAATGCAGCTGGCACGACAGGTTTCCCGACTGGAAAGCGGGCAGTGAGCGCA
ACGCAATTAATGTGAGTTAGCTCACTCATTAGGCACCCCAGGCTTTACACTTTATGCTTCCGGCTCGTAT
GTTGTGTGGAATTGTGAGCGGATAACAATTTCACACGAGCTATTTAGGTGACACTATAGAAGTGAAGCTT
GGTCTCAACCTTGAAGCTCTTGTGAATAGAGAAGAGAGAACATTACTAACACGTTTTTATTATGTGTTTA
TCGTAGCTATCGAGTAGGAAGAGATTGAAGAAACTTGTAAGTATAGATGAAAAGGTGAAATTGTTGGTGT
AACACGAACGAGTTGACTCAACGCATTCGCTTTTTTCTTTTTGCGTGAAAACGATATTGTCACTGTGGTT
AAATTATCTTAAATGTGGTTATTTTCGGTGGTGATATGTATATTTGAAGAGAACTTTTGAGTCAACATAT
TTTAACAAATAATTTAAATCATTGAAAATGATCAATTAAATGTCAAAAAATACTGATTACTAATTTATGA
TCAATGTTTTCTCAGAGGTTGAGTCATTAAATTATTAATTTATTACCAACCAATTCATTAGATTTATTAT
ATTTTAAAGAAACTAATTGTGTACAGACATAGAGTTTAGTCAGTCAGTCAACTATTAGAGTCATCCAAAG
CCACTAGCTTATTTTTGTTGATAATACCAAATTAGTGTATTTTAAATGCATGAACCAATTCATTATTTTG
TCAACTACGTAATTAAAAACTCAAAAGCTGACTAAATAAATCATAGTCAAAAGTCTTTGAGAAACTGTAT
TCTATTTTGAAGACTGATACCAACTACCAAGTTTAATTCACTATATAGACAAAGTTGTATCTCTTTATCA
ATTACTCACATTGAGAGATACAAAGTTGTCTCTCTGACATATACCTAGCTGCTCGATAACTCACCAAACT
ATTGGATTTCAACATGAGACCGAATTCTCGCCCTATAGTGAGTCGTATTACCTGGCCGTCGTTTTACAAC
GTCGTGACTGGGAAAACCCTGGCGTTACCCAACTTAATCGCCTTGCAGCACATCCCCCTTTCGCCAGCTG
GCGTAATAGCGAAGAGGCCCGCACCGATCGCCCTTCCCAACAGTTGCGCAGCCTGAATGGCGAATGGCGC
CTGATGCGGTATTTTCTCCTTACGCATCTGTGCGGTATTTCACACCGCATATGGTGCACTCTCAGTACAA
TCTGCTCTGATGCCGCATAGTTAAGCCAGCCCCGACACCCGCCAACACCCGCTGACGCGCCCTGACGGGC
TTGTCTGCTCCCGGCATCCGCTTACAGACAAGCTGTGACCGTCTCCGGGAGCTGCATGTGTCAGAGGTTT
TCACCGTCATCACCGAAACGCGCGA
